>Addgene plasmid #212517 | pTwist-SARS-CoV-2 Spike-deltaC18 I210V(GTA) | addgene full sequence | sequence record 432832 | Addgene NGS Result
ATGTTTGTGTTCCTCGTTCTCCTGCCCCTCGTTTCTTCCCAATGCGTGAACCTCACAACTAGAACGCAGC
TCCCACCCGCTTACACGAACTCTTTTACTCGTGGAGTATACTATCCCGATAAAGTCTTTAGGTCCAGTGT
CCTTCATTCTACTCAAGACCTTTTCCTGCCATTCTTCTCAAATGTCACCTGGTTCCATGCTATCCACGTT
TCTGGCACCAACGGAACTAAACGATTTGATAATCCCGTCTTGCCATTTAACGATGGCGTATACTTTGCCT
CAACGGAGAAGTCCAACATTATCCGGGGATGGATATTTGGCACCACCCTGGACTCCAAGACACAGTCTCT
CCTCATTGTGAACAACGCCACCAATGTCGTCATCAAAGTCTGTGAATTTCAATTTTGTAACGATCCCTTT
CTCGGGGTTTATTATCATAAGAATAACAAGTCTTGGATGGAGTCAGAGTTCCGCGTTTACAGTTCCGCTA
ACAACTGTACTTTTGAGTACGTTTCCCAACCATTTCTCATGGATCTTGAAGGGAAGCAAGGCAACTTCAA
GAATCTCCGCGAATTTGTGTTTAAGAATATAGACGGCTACTTCAAAATTTATAGCAAGCATACCCCGGTA
AATCTGGTTCGGGATCTCCCTCAAGGCTTCTCCGCGTTGGAACCCCTCGTGGACTTGCCGATTGGCATCA
ACATCACCCGGTTCCAAACCCTTCTTGCCCTTCATCGAAGCTACCTCACGCCTGGCGACAGTAGTAGTGG
TTGGACAGCGGGCGCAGCAGCCTACTATGTGGGATATTTGCAACCACGCACCTTTCTTCTCAAATATAAC
GAAAACGGAACAATTACCGATGCCGTAGACTGTGCCCTCGATCCCCTGTCCGAAACTAAATGCACACTCA
AGTCCTTCACAGTTGAGAAAGGCATATACCAAACCAGTAACTTCCGCGTCCAACCCACCGAATCCATTGT
TCGATTCCCTAACATCACCAATTTGTGTCCTTTCGGTGAAGTATTTAATGCCACTCGATTTGCATCAGTT
TATGCCTGGAATCGCAAGCGAATATCAAATTGTGTTGCAGATTATAGTGTCCTGTATAATAGCGCATCAT
TCAGCACTTTTAAGTGTTATGGGGTCAGCCCTACGAAATTGAATGACTTGTGTTTTACCAACGTTTACGC
AGATTCTTTCGTCATACGCGGCGACGAAGTCCGACAGATTGCACCGGGGCAAACCGGAAAGATAGCAGAC
TATAATTATAAGTTGCCGGATGACTTCACCGGCTGCGTTATAGCATGGAACTCCAATAATCTCGATTCAA
AAGTCGGCGGCAACTATAATTATCTTTACCGCCTGTTTCGCAAGTCAAATCTGAAGCCCTTTGAACGTGA
CATCTCCACCGAAATTTATCAAGCTGGCAGCACCCCATGTAATGGAGTGGAAGGGTTTAACTGTTATTTT
CCCCTTCAATCATACGGATTTCAACCAACAAATGGGGTGGGCTATCAACCATATCGGGTGGTAGTCTTGA
GCTTTGAGCTGCTCCACGCACCGGCTACAGTTTGCGGACCGAAGAAAAGCACTAACCTGGTGAAGAATAA
ATGTGTGAACTTCAACTTTAATGGGCTCACCGGAACAGGGGTGCTGACAGAATCAAACAAGAAATTTCTC
CCTTTTCAACAATTTGGTAGAGACATTGCCGATACCACAGATGCCGTCCGCGATCCGCAAACACTGGAAA
TCCTCGATATAACACCCTGTAGCTTCGGCGGGGTCAGCGTGATAACTCCCGGAACGAACACATCCAACCA
AGTGGCTGTCCTGTATCAAGATGTCAACTGTACCGAAGTCCCTGTGGCGATACACGCCGACCAACTGACA
CCCACCTGGAGAGTCTACTCAACAGGTTCCAATGTCTTTCAAACTAGAGCGGGTTGTCTCATTGGCGCTG
AGCATGTCAATAATTCATACGAATGTGATATTCCTATTGGGGCAGGAATCTGTGCGTCTTATCAAACTCA
AACGAACTCACCACGGCGCGCTCGCTCAGTAGCCAGCCAGTCCATAATCGCCTATACCATGAGTCTCGGG
GCTGAGAACTCCGTGGCTTATTCAAACAATTCCATCGCAATCCCAACTAACTTTACCATTAGCGTTACCA
CGGAAATCTTGCCCGTCAGCATGACTAAGACGAGCGTAGACTGTACGATGTATATCTGTGGGGATTCCAC
CGAGTGTAGCAACCTCTTGCTTCAATACGGGTCTTTCTGTACTCAACTCAACCGAGCATTGACCGGAATT
GCGGTCGAACAAGACAAGAATACCCAAGAGGTGTTCGCACAAGTAAAGCAAATATACAAAACGCCGCCAA
TCAAAGATTTTGGCGGGTTTAATTTTAGCCAAATACTGCCAGACCCATCTAAGCCTTCAAAACGCAGCTT
TATCGAGGATCTGCTGTTCAACAAAGTTACGTTGGCTGACGCGGGTTTCATTAAGCAGTATGGGGATTGT
TTGGGAGACATTGCGGCCCGCGACCTTATCTGTGCTCAAAAATTCAATGGGTTGACAGTTCTGCCCCCTC
TGCTCACTGATGAGATGATTGCACAGTATACATCAGCATTGTTGGCAGGAACCATTACATCCGGCTGGAC
TTTTGGCGCGGGTGCGGCCCTTCAAATACCTTTCGCTATGCAAATGGCTTACAGATTCAATGGGATTGGT
GTCACGCAAAATGTATTGTATGAAAATCAGAAGCTGATCGCTAATCAATTTAACAGCGCGATTGGCAAGA
TCCAAGATTCACTGTCAAGCACAGCGTCCGCCCTCGGCAAACTCCAAGATGTTGTGAATCAAAACGCCCA
GGCCCTGAATACCCTCGTGAAGCAACTGAGTTCTAACTTCGGCGCAATCTCCAGCGTCCTCAACGACATA
TTGTCCAGACTTGATAAGGTGGAAGCCGAGGTGCAAATTGATCGGCTCATCACAGGCAGGCTCCAGTCAC
TCCAAACTTATGTGACACAACAGTTGATCCGGGCTGCTGAGATACGAGCAAGCGCCAACCTGGCCGCCAC
TAAAATGTCAGAGTGCGTGCTCGGGCAGTCCAAACGGGTTGACTTTTGTGGCAAGGGCTATCACTTGATG
TCCTTCCCCCAATCCGCCCCACATGGAGTGGTCTTTCTCCACGTCACTTATGTCCCTGCTCAAGAGAAGA
ACTTTACGACAGCTCCAGCAATCTGTCACGATGGCAAAGCGCACTTTCCCAGGGAAGGCGTTTTCGTCAG
TAATGGCACGCATTGGTTTGTGACCCAAAGGAATTTCTATGAACCCCAAATCATAACCACTGACAATACA
TTTGTCTCAGGCAACTGTGATGTGGTCATTGGGATCGTGAACAACACGGTATATGATCCCCTGCAACCCG
AGTTGGATAGCTTCAAAGAGGAATTGGATAAATACTTTAAGAATCATACTTCACCCGATGTTGATCTCGG
GGACATATCAGGAATAAATGCAAGTGTCGTCAACATTCAGAAAGAGATTGATCGCCTTAATGAGGTCGCC
AAGAACTTGAATGAATCTTTGATCGACTTGCAAGAACTGGGCAAATACGAACAATATATTAAATGGCCCT
GGTACATTTGGTTGGGCTTTATCGCCGGACTTATAGCTATCGTTATGGTCACAATTATGTTGTGCTGTAT
GACTAGCTGTTGTTCCTGCTTGAAAGGATGTTGCAGTTGCGGATCTTGTTGTAAATAAAGGATCCTCTAG
AAGTTGTCTCCTCCTGCACTGACTGACTGATACAATCGATTTCTGGATCCGCAGGCCTAATCAACCTCTG
GATTACAAAATTTGTGAAAGATTGACTGGTATTCTTAACTATGTTGCTCCTTTTACGCTATGTGGATACG
CTGCTTTAATGCCTTTGTATCATGCTATTGCTTCCCGTATGGCTTTCATTTTCTCCTCCTTGTATAAATC
CTGGTTGCTGTCTCTTTATGAGGAGTTGTGGCCCGTTGTCAGGCAACGTGGCGTGGTGTGCACTGTGTTT
GCTGACGCAACCCCCACTGGTTGGGGCATTGCCACCACCTGTCAGCTCCTTTCCGGGACTTTCGCTTTCC
CCCTCCCTATTGCCACGGCGGAACTCATCGCCGCCTGCCTTGCCCGCTGCTGGACAGGGGCTCGGCTGTT
GGGCACTGACAATTCCGTGGTGTTGTCGGGGAAGCTGACGTCCTTTCCATGGCTGCTCGCCTGTGTTGCC
ACCTGGATTCTGCGCGGGACGTCCTTCTGCTACGTCCCTTCGGCCCTCAATCCAGCGGACCTTCCTTCCC
GCGGCCTGCTGCCGGCTCTGCGGCCTCTTCCGCGTCTTCGCCTTCGCCCTCAGACGAGTCGGATCTCCCT
TTGGGCCGCCTCCCCGCCTGTCTAGCTTGACTGACTGAGATACAGCGTACCTTCAGCTCACAGACATGAT
AAGATACATTGATGAGTTTGGACAAACCACAACTAGAATGCAGTGAAAAAAATGCTTTATTTGTGAAATT
TGTGATGCTATTGCTTTATTTGTAACCATTATAAGCTGCAATAAACAAGTTAACAACAACAATTGCATTC
ATTTTATGTTTCAGGTTCAGGGGGAGGTGTGGGAGGTTTTTTAAAGCAAGTAAAACCTCTACAAATGTGG
TATTGGCCCATCTCTATCGGTATCGTAGCATAACCCCTTGGGGCCTCTAAACGGGTCTTGAGGGGTTTTT
TGTGCCCCTCGGGCCGGATTGCTATCTACCGGCATTGGCGCAGAAAAAAATGCCTGATGCGACGCTGCGC
GTCTTATACTCCCACATATGCCAGATTCAGCAACGGATACGGCTTCCCCAACTTGCCCACTTCCATACGT
GTCCTCCTTACCAGAAATTTATCCTTAAGGTCGTCAGCTATCCTGCAGGCGATCTCTCGATTTCGATCAA
GACATTCCTTTAATGGTCTTTTCTGGACACCACTAGGGGTCAGAAGTAGTTCATCAAACTTTCTTCCCTC
CCTAATCTCATTGGTTACCTTGGGCTATCGAAACTTAATTAAGCGATCTGCATCTCAATTAGTCAGCAAC
CATAGTCCCGCCCCTAACTCCGCCCATCCCGCCCCTAACTCCGCCCAGTTCCGCCCATTCTCCGCCCCAT
CGCTGACTAATTTTTTTTATTTATGCAGAGGCCGAGGCCGCCTCGGCCTCTGAGCTATTCCAGAAGTAGT
GAGGAGGCTTTTTTGGAGGCCTAGGCTTTTGCAAAGGAGGTAGCCAACATGATTGAACAAGATGGATTGC
ACGCAGGTTCTCCCGCCGCTTGGGTGGAGAGGCTATTCGGCTATGACTGGGCACAACAGACAATCGGCTG
CTCTGATGCCGCCGTGTTCCGGCTGTCAGCGCAGGGGCGCCCGGTTCTTTTTGTCAAGACCGACCTGTCC
GGTGCCCTGAATGAACTCCAGGACGAGGCAGCGCGGCTATCGTGGCTGGCCACGACGGGCGTTCCTTGCG
CAGCTGTGCTCGACGTTGTCACTGAAGCGGGAAGGGACTGGCTGCTATTGGGCGAAGTGCCGGGGCAGGA
TCTCCTGTCATCTCACCTTGCTCCTGCCGAGAAAGTATCCATCATGGCTGATGCAATGCGGCGGCTGCAT
ACGCTTGATCCGGCTACCTGCCCATTCGACCACCAAGCGAAACATCGCATCGAGCGAGCACGTACTCGGA
TGGAAGCCGGTCTTGTCGATCAGGATGATCTGGACGAAGAGCATCAGGGGCTCGCGCCAGCCGAACTGTT
CGCCAGGCTCAAGGCGCGGATGCCCGACGGCGAGGATCTCGTCGTGACCCACGGCGATGCCTGCTTGCCG
AATATCATGGTGGAAAATGGCCGCTTTTCTGGATTCATCGACTGTGGCCGGCTGGGTGTGGCGGACCGCT
ATCAGGACATAGCGTTGGCTACCCGTGATATTGCTGAAGAGCTTGGCGGCGAATGGGCTGACCGCTTCCT
CGTGCTTTACGGTATCGCCGCTCCCGATTCGCAGCGCATCGCCTTCTATCGCCTTCTTGACGAGTTCTTC
TAGTATGTAAGCCCTGTGCCTTCTAGTTGCCAGCCATCTGTTGTTTGCCCCTCCCCCGTGCCTTCCTTGA
CCCTGGAAGGTGCCACTCCCACTGTCCTTTCCTAATAAAATGAGGAAATTGCATCGCATTGTCTGAGTAG
GTGTCATTCTATTCTGGGGGGTGGGGTGGGGCAGGACAGCAAGGGGGAGGATTGGGAAGACAATAGCAGG
CATGCTGGGGATGCGGTGGGCTCTATGGTTAATTAACCAGTCAAGTCAGCTACTTGGCGAGATCGACTTG
TCTGGGTTTCGACTACGCTCAGAATTGCGTCAGTCAAGTTCGATCTGGTCCTTGCTATTGCACCCGTTCT
CCGATTACGAGTTTCATTTAAATCATGTGAGCAAAAGGCCAGCAAAAGGCCAGGAACCGTAAAAAGGCCG
CGTTGCTGGCGTTTTTCCATAGGCTCCGCCCCCCTGACGAGCATCACAAAAATCGACGCTCAAGTCAGAG
GTGGCGAAACCCGACAGGACTATAAAGATACCAGGCGTTTCCCCCTGGAAGCTCCCTCGTGCGCTCTCCT
GTTCCGACCCTGCCGCTTACCGGATACCTGTCCGCCTTTCTCCCTTCGGGAAGCGTGGCGCTTTCTCATA
GCTCACGCTGTAGGTATCTCAGTTCGGTGTAGGTCGTTCGCTCCAAGCTGGGCTGTGTGCACGAACCCCC
CGTTCAGCCCGACCGCTGCGCCTTATCCGGTAACTATCGTCTTGAGTCCAACCCGGTAAGACACGACTTA
TCGCCACTGGCAGCAGCCACTGGTAACAGGATTAGCAGAGCGAGGTATGTAGGCGGTGCTACAGAGTTCT
TGAAGTGGTGGCCTAACTACGGCTACACTAGAAGAACAGTATTTGGTATCTGCGCTCTGCTGAAGCCAGT
TACCTTCGGAAAAAGAGTTGGTAGCTCTTGATCCGGCAAACAAACCACCGCTGGTAGCGGTGGTTTTTTT
GTTTGCAAGCAGCAGATTACGCGCAGAAAAAAAGGATCTCAAGAAGATCCTTTGATCTTTTCTACGGGGT
CTGACGCTCAGTGGAACGAAAACTCACGTTAAGGGATTTTGGTCATGAGATTATCAAAAAGGATCTTCAC
CTAGATCCTTTTAAATTAAAAATGAAGTTTTAAATCAATCTAAAGTATATATGAGTAAACTTGGTCTGAC
AGTTACCAATGCTTAATCAGTGAGGCACCTATCTCAGCGATCTGTCTATTTCGTTCATCCATAGTTGCAT
TTAAATTTCCGAACTCTCCAAGGCCCTCGTCGGAAAATCTTCAAACCTTTCGTCCGATCCATCTTGCAGG
CTACCTCTCGAACGAACTATCGCAAGTCTCTTGGCCGGCCTTGCGCCTTGGCTATTGCTTGGCAGCGCCT
ATCGCCAGGTATTACTCCAATCCCGAATATCCGAGATCGGGATCACCCGAGAGAAGTTCAACCTACATCC
TCAATCCCGATCTATCCGAGATCCGAGGAATATCGAAATCGGGGCGCGCCTGGTGTACCGAGAACGATCC
TCTCAGTGCGAGTCTCGACGATCCATATCGTTGCTTGGCAGTCAGCCAGTCGGAATCCAGCTTGGGACCC
AGGAAGTCCAATCGTCAGATATTGTACTCAAGCCTGGTCACGGCAGCGTACCGATCTGTTTAAACCTAGA
TATTGATAGTCTGATCGGTCAACGTATAATCGAGTCCTAGCTTTTGCAAACATCTATCAAGAGACAGGAT
CAGCAGGAGGCTTTCGCATGAGTATTCAACATTTCCGTGTCGCCCTTATTCCCTTTTTTGCGGCATTTTG
CCTTCCTGTTTTTGCTCACCCAGAAACGCTGGTGAAAGTAAAAGATGCTGAAGATCAGTTGGGTGCGCGA
GTGGGTTACATCGAACTGGATCTCAACAGCGGTAAGATCCTTGAGAGTTTTCGCCCCGAAGAACGCTTTC
CAATGATGAGCACTTTTAAAGTTCTGCTATGTGGCGCGGTATTATCCCGTATTGACGCCGGGCAAGAGCA
ACTCGGTCGCCGCATACACTATTCTCAGAATGACTTGGTTGAGTATTCACCAGTCACAGAAAAGCATCTT
ACGGATGGCATGACAGTAAGAGAATTATGCAGTGCTGCCATAACCATGAGTGATAACACTGCGGCCAACT
TACTTCTGACAACGATTGGAGGACCGAAGGAGCTAACCGCTTTTTTGCACAACATGGGGGATCATGTAAC
TCGCCTTGATCGTTGGGAACCGGAGCTGAATGAAGCCATACCAAACGACGAGCGTGACACCACGATGCCT
GTAGCAATGGCAACAACCTTGCGTAAACTATTAACTGGCGAACTACTTACTCTAGCTTCCCGGCAACAGT
TGATAGACTGGATGGAGGCGGATAAAGTTGCAGGACCACTTCTGCGCTCGGCCCTTCCGGCTGGCTGGTT
TATTGCTGATAAATCTGGAGCCGGTGAGCGTGGGTCTCGCGGTATCATTGCAGCACTGGGGCCAGATGGT
AAGCCCTCCCGTATCGTAGTTATCTACACGACGGGGAGTCAGGCAACTATGGATGAACGAAATAGACAGA
TCGCTGAGATAGGTGCCTCACTGATTAAGCATTGGTAACCGATTCTAGGTGCATTGGCGCAGAAAAAAAT
GCCTGATGCGACGCTGCGCGTCTTATACTCCCACATATGCCAGATTCAGCAACGGATACGGCTTCCCCAA
CTTGCCCACTTCCATACGTGTCCTCCTTACCAGAAATTTATCCTTAAGATCCCGAATCGTTTAAACTCGA
CTCTGGCTCTATCGAATCTCCGTCGTTTCGAGCTTACGCGAACAGCCGTGGCGCTCATTTGCTCGTCGGG
CATCGAATCTCGTCAGCTATCGTCAGCTTACCTTTTTGGCAGCGATCGCGGCTCCCGACATCTTGGACCA
TTAGCTCCACAGGTATCTTCTTCCCTCTAGTGGTCATAACAGCAGCTTCAGCTACCTCTCAATTCAAAAA
ACCCCTCAAGACCCGTTTAGAGGCCCCAAGGGGTTATGCTATCAATCGTTGCGTTACACACACAAAAAAC
CAACACACATCCATCTTCGATGGATAGCGATTTTATTATCTAACTGCTGATCGAGTGTAGCCAGATCTAG
TAATCAATTACGGGGTCATTAGTTCATAGCCCATATATGGAGTTCCGCGTTACATAACTTACGGTAAATG
GCCCGCCTGGCTGACCGCCCAACGACCCCCGCCCATTGACGTCAATAATGACGTATGTTCCCATAGTAAC
GCCAATAGGGACTTTCCATTGACGTCAATGGGTGGAGTATTTACGGTAAACTGCCCACTTGGCAGTACAT
CAAGTGTATCATATGCCAAGTACGCCCCCTATTGACGTCAATGACGGTAAATGGCCCGCCTGGCATTATG
CCCAGTACATGACCTTATGGGACTTTCCTACTTGGCAGTACATCTACGTATTAGTCATCGCTATTACCAT
GCTGATGCGGTTTTGGCAGTACATCAATGGGCGTGGATAGCGGTTTGACTCACGGGGATTTCCAAGTCTC
CACCCCATTGACGTCAATGGGAGTTTGTTTTGGCACCAAAATCAACGGGACTTTCCAAAATGTCGTAACA
ACTCCGCCCCATTGACGCAAATGGGCGGTAGGCGTGTACGGTGGGAGGTCTATATAAGCAGAGCTGGTTT
AGTGAACCGTCAGATCGCCTGGAGACGCCATCCACGCTGTTTTGACCTCCATAGAAGACACCGGGACCGA
TCCAGCCTCCCCTCGAAGCTTACATGTGGTACCGAGCTCGGATCCTGAGAACTTCAGGGTGAGTCTATGG
GACCCTTGATGTTTTCTTTCCCCTTCTTTTCTATGGTTAAGTTCATGTCATAGGAAGGGGAGAAGTAACA
GGGTACACATATTGACCAAATCAGGGTAATTTTGCATTTGTAATTTTAAAAAATGCTTTCTTCTTTTAAT
ATACTTTTTTGTTTATCTTATTTCTAATACTTTCCCTAATCTCTTTCTTTCAGGGCAATAATGATACAAT
GTATCATGCCTCTTTGCACCATTCTAAAGAATAACAGTGATAATTTCTGGGTTAAGGCAATAGCAATATT
TCTGCATATAAATATTTCTGCATATAAATTGTAACTGATGTAAGAGGTTTCATATTGCTAATAGCAGCTA
CAATCCAGCTACCATTCTGCTTTTATTTTATGGTTGGGATAAGGCTGGATTATTCTGAGTCCAAGCTAGG
CCCTTTTGCTAATCATGTTCATACCTCTTATCTTCCTCCCACAGCTCCTGGGCAACGTGCTGGTCTGTGT
GCTGGCCCATCACTTTGGCAAAGGCGGCCGCC
Features (pLannotate 1.2.2; 21 found; start..end, strand, type, name):
      1..3765    +  CDS            S: SPIKE_SARS2 - Experimental evidence at protein level: Swiss-Prot protein existence level 1. [Spike glycoprotein]: May down-regulate host tetherin (BST2) by lysosomal degradation, thereby counteracting its antiviral activity. From Severe acute respiratory syndrome coronavirus 2 (2019-nCoV) (SARS-CoV-2).
   3839..4427    +  misc_feature   WPRE: woodchuck hepatitis virus posttranscriptional regulatory element
   4480..4601    -  polyA_signal   SV40 poly(A) signal: SV40 polyadenylation signal
   4624..4693    -  CDS            large T antigen (fragment): large T antigen from SV40 (simian virus 40)
   4716..4762    +  terminator     T7 terminator: transcription terminator for bacteriophage T7 RNA polymerase
   4792..4928    +  terminator     rrnG terminator: transcription terminator from the E. coli ribosomal RNA rrnG operon (Albrechtsen et al., 1991)
   4973..5044    +  misc_feature   3' β-globin insulator: insulator downstream of the human β-globin locus (Farrell et al., 2002)
   5089..5285    +  promoter       SV40 promoter: SV40 early promoter
   5299..6090    +  CDS            neo: KKA2_KLEPN - Also known as kan, nptII. Experimental evidence at protein level: Swiss-Prot protein existence level 1. Resistance to kanamycin, neomycin, paromomycin, ribostamycin, butirosin and gentamicin B. From Klebsiella pneumoniae.
   6104..6328    +  polyA_signal   bGH poly(A) signal: bovine growth hormone polyadenylation signal
   6524..7112    -  rep_origin     ori: high-copy-number ColE1/pMB1/pBR322/pUC origin of replication
   7284..7348    -  CDS            bla(M) (fragment): β-lactamase lacking the signal sequence; bla(M); allows cytosolic expression of β-lactamase
   7858..8718    +  CDS            AmpR: β-lactamase; bla; confers resistance to ampicillin, carbenicillin, and related antibiotics
   8731..8867    +  terminator     rrnG terminator: transcription terminator from the E. coli ribosomal RNA rrnG operon (Albrechtsen et al., 1991)
   9019..9090    +  misc_feature   5' β-globin insulator: insulator upstream of the human β-globin locus (Farrell et al., 2002)
   9095..9141    -  terminator     T7 terminator: transcription terminator for bacteriophage T7 RNA polymerase
   9159..9207    -  polyA_signal   poly(A) signal: synthetic polyadenylation signal
   9288..9591    +  enhancer       CMV enhancer: human cytomegalovirus immediate early enhancer
   9664..9681    -  promoter       CMV promoter (fragment): human cytomegalovirus (CMV) immediate early promoter
   9744..9795    +  promoter       CMVd2 promoter: truncated human cytomegalovirus (CMV) immediate early promoter that yields moderately reduced expression relative to the full-length promoter
   9929..10404   +  intron         β-globin intron: internally truncated intron from human β-globin
