[The description below was written by a language model from this plasmid's Addgene catalogue record and pLannotate feature annotations shown in this document.]
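Description:
pTwist-SARS-CoV-2 Spike-deltaC18 I210V(GTA) is a mammalian expression plasmid built on the Twist pTwist-CMV-BetaGlobin-WPRE-Neo backbone and made to supply a variant SARS-CoV-2 spike glycoprotein for pseudovirus production. It is propagated in E. coli as a high-copy plasmid through a ColE1/pUC-type origin and selected with ampicillin via the β-lactamase gene. A separate SV40 early promoter–neo–bGH poly(A) cassette provides neomycin-class (G418) selection in mammalian cells.

The payload is a spike open reading frame of about 3.8 kb carrying the I210V substitution. The "(GTA)" in the name presumably denotes the valine codon used. "deltaC18" indicates removal of the last 18 residues of the cytoplasmic tail, a truncation commonly used to improve spike incorporation into pseudotyped particles, and the annotated CDS length is consistent with a slightly shortened spike.

The catalogue lists the promoter as CAG, but the backbone name and the feature table point instead to CMV elements. These are a CMV enhancer and CMV promoter segments followed by a truncated human β-globin intron, which promotes splicing-enhanced expression, lying directly upstream of the spike start in the circular map. Downstream, a WPRE boosts transcript stability and export. The adjacent SV40 poly(A) signal is annotated on the opposite strand. The expression unit is flanked by β-globin insulator elements and by bacterial and T7 terminators, plus an upstream synthetic poly(A) signal, which limit read-through from neighbouring sequences.

The plasmid is typically co-transfected with packaging and reporter constructs to make spike-pseudotyped virus. In the associated work, such particles were used to study how spike mutations affect escape from vaccine-induced antibody neutralization.
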