Addgene plasmid #212517: pTwist-SARS-CoV-2 Spike-deltaC18 I210V(GTA)
Purpose: Encodes SARS-CoV-2 spike I210V for pseudovirus production
Depositing lab: Alejandro Balazs. Depositing organization: Massachusetts General Hospital. Publication: Ongoing evolution of SARS-CoV-2 drives escape from mRNA vaccine-induced humoral immunity. Roederer AL, Cao Y, Denis KS, Sheehan ML, Li CJ, Lam EC, Gregory DJ, Poznansky MC, Iafrate AJ, Canaday DH, Gravenstein S, Garcia-Beltran WF, Balazs AB. medRxiv [Preprint]. 2024 Mar 7:2024.03.05.24303815. doi: 10.1101/2024.03.05.24303815. PubMed 38496628.
Backbone
  Vector backbone: pTwist-CMV-BetaGlobin-WPRE-Neo
  Backbone manufacturer: Twist
  Vector type: Mammalian Expression
Growth in bacteria
  Bacterial resistance: Ampicillin, 100 μg/mL
  Growth temperature: 37°C
  Growth strain: DH5alpha
  Copy number: High Copy
Gene/Insert
  Gene/Insert name: SARS-CoV-2 Spike I210V
  Species: Severe acute respiratory syndrome coronavirus 2
  Mutation: I210V
  Entrez Gene: S (a.k.a. GU280_gp02, spike glycoprotein)
  Promoter: CAG
  Cloning method: Ligation Independent Cloning
Terms and licenses: Academic/Nonprofit Terms; Industry Terms: Not Available to Industry
Depositor comments: Please visit https://www.medrxiv.org/content/10.1101/2024.03.05.24303815v1 for medRxiv preprint.
How to cite: pTwist-SARS-CoV-2 Spike-deltaC18 I210V(GTA) was a gift from Alejandro Balazs (Addgene plasmid # 212517 ; http://n2t.net/addgene:212517 ; RRID:Addgene_212517)
